Addgene plasmid #106009: Opto-GPR21
Purpose: Expression of a chimeric G-protein coupled receptor (Rhodopsin-GPR21; Opto-GPR21; A11)
Depositing lab: Harald Janovjak. Depositing organization: Institute of Science and Technology Austria (I.S.T. Austria). Publication: Optical functionalization of human Class A orphan G-protein-coupled receptors. Morri M, Sanchez-Romero I, Tichy AM, Kainrath S, Gerrard EJ, Hirschfeld PP, Schwarz J, Janovjak H. Nat Commun. 2018 May 16;9(1):1950. doi: 10.1038/s41467-018-04342-1. PubMed 29769519.
Backbone
  Vector backbone: pcDNA3.1-
  Backbone manufacturer: Invitrogen
  Backbone size w/o insert (bp): 5427
  Vector type: Mammalian Expression
  Selectable markers: Neomycin (select with G418)
Growth in bacteria
  Bacterial resistance: Ampicillin, 100 μg/mL
  Growth temperature: 37°C
  Growth strain: DH5alpha
  Copy number: High Copy
Gene/Insert
  Gene/Insert name: Opto-GPR21
  Species: H. sapiens (human), B. taurus (bovine)
  Insert size (bp): 1218
  Mutation: Chimeric receptor protein
  Entrez Gene: GPR21
  Promoter: CMV
  Tag / fusion protein: VSV-G (N terminal on insert); Rhodopsin-1D4 (C terminal on insert)
  Cloning method: Restriction Enzyme; 5′ cloning site unknown (unknown if destroyed); 3′ cloning site unknown (unknown if destroyed)
  Sequencing primers: 5′ CMV_F (CGCAAATGGGCGGTAGGCGTG); 3′ pcDNA_R (CAACAGATGGCTGGCAAC)
Terms and licenses: Academic/Nonprofit Terms; Industry Terms: Not Available to Industry
Depositor comments: two step cloning; 5' and 3' sites cannot be used for (sub)cloning
How to cite: Opto-GPR21 was a gift from Harald Janovjak (Addgene plasmid # 106009 ; http://n2t.net/addgene:106009 ; RRID:Addgene_106009)
