[The description below was written by a language model from this plasmid's Addgene catalogue record.]
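Description:
Opto-GPR21 is a mammalian expression plasmid built on the commercial pcDNA3.1(-) backbone (about 5.4 kb without insert). It is maintained in E. coli as a high-copy plasmid under ampicillin selection, and it carries a neomycin resistance marker so that transfected mammalian cells can be selected with G418, allowing stable as well as transient expression.

The payload is a roughly 1.2 kb open reading frame encoding a chimeric G-protein coupled receptor, driven by the strong constitutive CMV promoter. The chimera combines sequence from bovine rhodopsin with sequence from the human orphan Class A receptor GPR21. The general idea of such "Opto" receptors is that the light-sensing portion of rhodopsin is joined to signalling-relevant portions of the target receptor, so that illumination rather than a chemical ligand triggers the downstream coupling of a receptor whose natural ligand is unknown. The record does not specify exactly which domains come from each parent. The protein carries an N-terminal VSV-G epitope tag and a C-terminal rhodopsin 1D4 epitope, both of which permit antibody-based detection of expression and localisation, or purification.

The insert was assembled by a two-step restriction-based cloning procedure. The flanking cloning sites are not recorded, and the depositor notes that the 5′ and 3′ sites cannot be used for subcloning. The construct belongs to a set of optically functionalised human orphan GPCRs and is intended for light-controlled study of GPR21 signalling in cultured mammalian cells. No feature table was provided, so details beyond the catalogue fields cannot be confirmed.
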