>Addgene plasmid #106009 | Opto-GPR21 | depositor partial sequence | sequence record 200772 | Opto-GPR21
ATGAAAACGATCATCGCCCTGAGCTACATCTTCTGCCTGGTATTCGCCATGTACACCGATATAGAGATGA
ACAGGCTGGGAAAGGATAGCCTCATGAACGGGACCGAGGGCCCAAACTTCTACGTGCCTTTCTCCAACAA
GACGGGCGTGGTGCGCAGCCCCTTCGAGGCCCCGCAGTACTACCTGGCGGAGCCATGGCAGTTCTCCATG
CTGGCCGCCTACATGTTCCTGCTGATCATGCTTGGCTTCCCCATCAACTTCCTCACGCTGTACGTCTTTC
ACTGTGCACCTTTGTTGAACCATCACACTCTCAACTACATCCTGCTCAACCTGGCCGTGGCCGACCTCTT
CATGGTGTTCGGGGGCTTCACCACCACCCTCTACACCTCTCTGCACGGGTACTTCGTCTTTGGGCCCACG
GGCTGCAACCTGGAGGGCTTCTTTGCCACCTTGGGCGGTGAAATTGCACTGTGGTCCTTGGTGGTCCTGG
CCATCGAGCGGTACGTGGTGGTGACTAAACCTTTAACCTATAATACTCTGGTTACACCCTGGAGAGCCAT
CATGGGCGTCGCCTTCACCTGGGTCATGGCTCTGGCCTGTGCCGCGCCCCCCCTCGTCGGCTGGTCCAGG
TACATCCCGGAGGGCATGCAGTGCTCGTGCGGGATTGACTACTACACGCCCCACGAGGAAACCAACAATG
AGTCGTTCGTCATCTACATGTTCGTGGTCCACTTCATCATCCCCCTGATTGTCATATTCTTCTGCTACGG
AAACATCTTCCGCATCTGCCAACAGCACACAAAGGACATCAGCGAAAGGCAAGCCCGCTTCAGCAGCCAG
AGTGGGGAGACTGGGGAAGTGCAGGCCTGTCCTGATAAGCGCTATGCCCGCATGGTGATCATCATGGTCA
TCGCTTTCCTAATCTGCTGGCTGCCCTACGCTGGGGTGGCGTTCTACATCTTCACCCATCAGGGCTCTGA
CTTTGGCCCCATCTTCATGACCATCCCGGCTTTCTTTGCCAAGACTTCTGCCGTCTACAACCCCGTCATC
TACATCATGATGAACAAGCAGTTCCGCAGAGGACTAAAGCGCCTCTCAGGGGCTATGTGTACTTCTTGTG
CAAGTCAGACTACAGCCAACGACCCTTACACAGTTAGAAGCAAAGGCCCTCTTAATGGATGTCATATCAC
AGAAACCAGCCAAGTGGCGCCTGCCTAA
