LOCUS       Exported 6625 bp ds-DNA circular SYN 13-MAY-2021
DEFINITION  Expression of a chimeric G-protein coupled receptor
            (Rhodopsin-GPR21; Opto-GPR21; A11).
ACCESSION   .
VERSION     .
KEYWORDS    Opto-GPR21
SOURCE      synthetic DNA construct
  ORGANISM  synthetic DNA construct
REFERENCE   1 (bases 1 to 6625)
  AUTHORS   Morri M, Sanchez-Romero I, Tichy AM, Kainrath S, Gerrard EJ,
            Hirschfeld PP, Schwarz J, Janovjak H
  TITLE     Optical functionalization of human Class A orphan G-protein-coupled
            receptors.
  JOURNAL   Nat Commun. 2018 May 16;9(1):1950. doi: 10.1038/s41467-018-04342-1.
  PUBMED    29769519
REFERENCE   2 (bases 1 to 6625)
  AUTHORS   .
  TITLE     Direct Submission
  JOURNAL   Exported May 13, 2021 from SnapGene Server 1.1.58
            http://www.snapgene.com
FEATURES             Location/Qualifiers
     source          1..6625
                     /organism="synthetic DNA construct"
                     /mol_type="other DNA"
     enhancer        74..453
                     /label=CMV enhancer
                     /note="human cytomegalovirus immediate early enhancer"
     promoter        454..657
                     /label=CMV promoter
                     /note="human cytomegalovirus (CMV) immediate early
                     promoter"
     primer_bind     608..628
                     /label=CMV-F
                     /note="Human CMV immediate early promoter, forward primer"
     primer_bind     702..721
                     /label=T7
                     /note="T7 promoter, forward primer"
     promoter        702..720
                     /label=T7 promoter
                     /note="promoter for bacteriophage T7 RNA polymerase"
     CDS             821..853
                     /codon_start=1
                     /product="epitope tag from vesicular stomatitis virus G
                     protein"
                     /label=VSV-G tag
                     /translation="YTDIEMNRLGK"
     CDS             878..916
                     /codon_start=1
                     /product="segment of bovine rhodopsin containing a signal
                     for N-linked glycosylation (Favaloro et al., 2008)"
                     /label=opsin tag
                     /note="The asparagine in the NKT tripeptide will be
                     glycosylated if this sequence is exposed to the ER lumen."
                     /translation="GPNFYVPFSNKTG"
     primer_bind     complement(2055..2072)
                     /label=BGH-rev
                     /note="Bovine growth hormone terminator, reverse primer.
                     Also called BGH reverse"
     polyA_signal    2061..2285
                     /label=bGH poly(A) signal
                     /note="bovine growth hormone polyadenylation signal"
     rep_origin      2331..2759
                     /direction=RIGHT
                     /label=f1 ori
                     /note="f1 bacteriophage origin of replication; arrow
                     indicates direction of (+) strand synthesis"
     primer_bind     complement(2418..2437)
                     /label=F1ori-R
                     /note="F1 origin, reverse primer"
     primer_bind     2628..2649
                     /label=F1ori-F
                     /note="F1 origin, forward primer"
     primer_bind     complement(2768..2788)
                     /label=pBABE 3'
                     /note="SV40 enhancer, reverse primer for pBABE vectors"
     promoter        2773..3102
                     /label=SV40 promoter
                     /note="SV40 enhancer and early promoter"
     rep_origin      2953..3088
                     /label=SV40 ori
                     /note="SV40 origin of replication"
     primer_bind     3015..3034
                     /label=SV40pro-F
                     /note="SV40 promoter/origin, forward primer"
     CDS             3169..3963
                     /codon_start=1
                     /gene="aph(3')-II (or nptII)"
                     /product="aminoglycoside phosphotransferase from Tn5"
                     /label=NeoR/KanR
                     /note="confers resistance to neomycin, kanamycin, and G418
                     (Geneticin(R))"
                     /translation="MIEQDGLHAGSPAAWVERLFGYDWAQQTIGCSDAAVFRLSAQGRP
                     VLFVKTDLSGALNELQDEAARLSWLATTGVPCAAVLDVVTEAGRDWLLLGEVPGQDLLS
                     SHLAPAEKVSIMADAMRRLHTLDPATCPFDHQAKHRIERARTRMEAGLVDQDDLDEEHQ
                     GLAPAELFARLKARMPDGEDLVVTHGDACLPNIMVENGRFSGFIDCGRLGVADRYQDIA
                     LATRDIAEELGGEWADRFLVLYGIAAPDSQRIAFYRLLDEFF"
     primer_bind     complement(3223..3242)
                     /label=Neo-R
                     /note="Neomycin resistance gene, reverse primer"
     primer_bind     3833..3852
                     /label=Neo-F
                     /note="Neomycin resistance gene, forward primer"
     polyA_signal    4137..4258
                     /label=SV40 poly(A) signal
                     /note="SV40 polyadenylation signal"
     primer_bind     complement(4174..4193)
                     /label=SV40pA-R
                     /note="SV40 polyA, reverse primer"
     primer_bind     4228..4247
                     /label=EBV-rev
                     /note="SV40 polyA terminator, reverse primer"
     primer_bind     complement(4307..4323)
                     /label=M13 rev
                     /note="common sequencing primer, one of multiple similar
                     variants"
     primer_bind     complement(4307..4323)
                     /label=M13 Reverse
                     /note="In lacZ gene. Also called M13-rev"
     primer_bind     complement(4320..4342)
                     /label=M13/pUC Reverse
                     /note="In lacZ gene"
     protein_bind    4331..4347
                     /label=lac operator
                     /bound_moiety="lac repressor encoded by lacI"
                     /note="The lac repressor binds to the lac operator to
                     inhibit transcription in E. coli. This inhibition can be
                     relieved by adding lactose or
                     isopropyl-beta-D-thiogalactopyranoside (IPTG)."
     promoter        complement(4355..4385)
                     /label=lac promoter
                     /note="promoter for the E. coli lac operon"
     protein_bind    4400..4421
                     /label=CAP binding site
                     /bound_moiety="E. coli catabolite activator protein"
                     /note="CAP binding activates transcription in the presence
                     of cAMP."
     primer_bind     complement(4538..4555)
                     /label=L4440
                     /note="L4440 vector, forward primer"
     rep_origin      complement(4709..5297)
                     /direction=LEFT
                     /label=ori
                     /note="high-copy-number ColE1/pMB1/pBR322/pUC origin of
                     replication"
     primer_bind     complement(4789..4808)
                     /label=pBR322ori-F
                     /note="pBR322 origin, forward primer"
     CDS             complement(5468..6328)
                     /codon_start=1
                     /gene="bla"
                     /product="beta-lactamase"
                     /label=AmpR
                     /note="confers resistance to ampicillin, carbenicillin, and
                     related antibiotics"
                     /translation="MSIQHFRVALIPFFAAFCLPVFAHPETLVKVKDAEDQLGARVGYI
                     ELDLNSGKILESFRPEERFPMMSTFKVLLCGAVLSRIDAGQEQLGRRIHYSQNDLVEYS
                     PVTEKHLTDGMTVRELCSAAITMSDNTAANLLLTTIGGPKELTAFLHNMGDHVTRLDRW
                     EPELNEAIPNDERDTTMPVAMATTLRKLLTGELLTLASRQQLIDWMEADKVAGPLLRSA
                     LPAGWFIADKSGAGERGSRGIIAALGPDGKPSRIVVIYTTGSQATMDERNRQIAEIGAS
                     LIKHW"
     primer_bind     6091..6110
                     /label=Amp-R
                     /note="Ampicillin resistance gene, reverse primer"
     promoter        complement(6329..6433)
                     /gene="bla"
                     /label=AmpR promoter
     primer_bind     complement(6508..6527)
                     /label=pRS-marker
                     /note="pRS vectors, use to sequence yeast selectable
                     marker"
ORIGIN
        1 aattgcatga agaatctgct tagggttagg cgttttgcgc tgcttcgcga tgtacgggcc
       61 agatatacgc gttgacattg attattgact agttattaat agtaatcaat tacggggtca
      121 ttagttcata gcccatatat ggagttccgc gttacataac ttacggtaaa tggcccgcct
      181 ggctgaccgc ccaacgaccc ccgcccattg acgtcaataa tgacgtatgt tcccatagta
      241 acgccaatag ggactttcca ttgacgtcaa tgggtggagt atttacggta aactgcccac
      301 ttggcagtac atcaagtgta tcatatgcca agtacgcccc ctattgacgt caatgacggt
      361 aaatggcccg cctggcatta tgcccagtac atgaccttat gggactttcc tacttggcag
      421 tacatctacg tattagtcat cgctattacc atggtgatgc ggttttggca gtacatcaat
      481 gggcgtggat agcggtttga ctcacgggga tttccaagtc tccaccccat tgacgtcaat
      541 gggagtttgt tttggcacca aaatcaacgg gactttccaa aatgtcgtaa caactccgcc
      601 ccattgacgc aaatgggcgg taggcgtgta cggtgggagg tctatataag cagagctctc
      661 tggctaacta gagaacccac tgcttactgg cttatcgaaa ttaatacgac tcactatagg
      721 gagacacaag ctggctagcg tttaaacggg ccctctagac tcgagcacca tgaaaacgat
      781 catcgccctg agctacatct tctgcctggt attcgccatg tacaccgata tagagatgaa
      841 caggctggga aaggatagcc tcatgaacgg gaccgagggc ccaaacttct acgtgccttt
      901 ctccaacaag acgggcgtgg tgcgcagccc cttcgaggcc ccgcagtact acctggcgga
      961 gccatggcag ttctccatgc tggccgccta catgttcctg ctgatcatgc ttggcttccc
     1021 catcaacttc ctcacgctgt acgtctttca ctgtgcacct ttgttgaacc atcacactct
     1081 caactacatc ctgctcaacc tggccgtggc cgacctcttc atggtgttcg ggggcttcac
     1141 caccaccctc tacacctctc tgcacgggta cttcgtcttt gggcccacgg gctgcaacct
     1201 ggagggcttc tttgccacct tgggcggtga aattgcactg tggtccttgg tggtcctggc
     1261 catcgagcgg tacgtggtgg tgactaaacc tttaacctat aatactctgg ttacaccctg
     1321 gagagccatc atgggcgtcg ccttcacctg ggtcatggct ctggcctgtg ccgcgccccc
     1381 cctcgtcggc tggtccaggt acatcccgga gggcatgcag tgctcgtgcg ggattgacta
     1441 ctacacgccc cacgaggaaa ccaacaatga gtcgttcgtc atctacatgt tcgtggtcca
     1501 cttcatcatc cccctgattg tcatattctt ctgctacgga aacatcttcc gcatctgcca
     1561 acagcacaca aaggacatca gcgaaaggca agcccgcttc agcagccaga gtggggagac
     1621 tggggaagtg caggcctgtc ctgataagcg ctatgcccgc atggtgatca tcatggtcat
     1681 cgctttccta atctgctggc tgccctacgc tggggtggcg ttctacatct tcacccatca
     1741 gggctctgac tttggcccca tcttcatgac catcccggct ttctttgcca agacttctgc
     1801 cgtctacaac cccgtcatct acatcatgat gaacaagcag ttccgcagag gactaaagcg
     1861 cctctcaggg gctatgtgta cttcttgtgc aagtcagact acagccaacg acccttacac
     1921 agttagaagc aaaggccctc ttaatggatg tcatatcaca gaaaccagcc aagtggcgcc
     1981 tgcctaagaa ttccaccaca ctggactagt ggatccgagc tcggtaccaa gcttaagttt
     2041 aaaccgctga tcagcctcga ctgtgccttc tagttgccag ccatctgttg tttgcccctc
     2101 ccccgtgcct tccttgaccc tggaaggtgc cactcccact gtcctttcct aataaaatga
     2161 ggaaattgca tcgcattgtc tgagtaggtg tcattctatt ctggggggtg gggtggggca
     2221 ggacagcaag ggggaggatt gggaagagaa tagcaggcat gctggggatg cggtgggctc
     2281 tatggcttct gaggcggaaa gaaccagctg gggctctagg gggtatcccc nnnnnnnnnn
     2341 nnnnnnnnnn nnnnnnnnnn nnnnnnnnnn nnnnnnnnnn nnnnnnnnnn nnnnnnnnnn
     2401 nnnnnnnnnn nnnnnnnnnn nnnnnnnnnn nnnnnnnnnn nnnnnnnnnn nnnncnnnnn
     2461 nnnnnnnnnn nnnnnnnnnn nnnnnnnnnn nnnnnnnnnn nnnnnnnnnn nnnnnnnnnn
     2521 nnnnnnnnnn nnnnnnnnnn nnnnnnannn nnnnnnnnnn nnnnnnnnnn nnnnnnnnnn
     2581 nnnnnnnnnn nnnnnncctt tgacgttgga gtccacgttc tttaatagtg gactcttgtt
     2641 ccaaactgga acaacactca accctatctc ggtctattct tttgatttat aagggatttt
     2701 gccgatttcg gcctattggt taaaaaatga gctgatttaa caaaaattta acgcgaatta
     2761 attctgtgga atgtgtgtca gttagggtgt ggaaagtccc caggctcccc agcaggcaga
     2821 agtatgcaaa gcatgcatct caattagtca gcaaccaggt gtggaaagtc cccaggctcc
     2881 ccagcaggca gaagtatgca aagcatgcat ctcaattagt cagcaaccat agtcccgccc
     2941 ctaactccgc ccatcccgcc cctaactccg cccagttccg cccattctcc gccccatggc
     3001 tgactaattt tttttattta tgcagaggcc gaggccgcct ctgcctctga gctattccag
     3061 aagtagtgag gaggcttttt tggaggccta ggcttttgca aaaagctccc gggagcttgt
     3121 atatccattt tcggatctga tcaagagaca ggatgaggat cgtttcgcat gattgaacaa
     3181 gatggattgc acgcaggttc tccggccgct tgggtggaga ggctattcgg ctatgactgg
     3241 gcacaacaga caatcggctg ctctgatgcc gccgtgttcc ggctgtcagc gcaggggcgc
     3301 ccggttcttt ttgtcaagac cgacctgtcc ggtgccctga atgaactgca ggacgaggca
     3361 gcgcggctat cgtggctggc cacgacgggc gttccttgcg cagctgtgct cgacgttgtc
     3421 actgaagcgg gaagggactg gctgctattg ggcgaagtgc cggggcagga tctcctgtca
     3481 tctcaccttg ctcctgccga gaaagtatcc atcatggctg atgcaatgcg gcggctgcat
     3541 acgcttgatc cggctacctg cccattcgac caccaagcga aacatcgcat cgagcgagca
     3601 cgtactcgga tggaagccgg tcttgtcgat caggatgatc tggacgaaga acatcagggg
     3661 ctcgcgccag ccgaactgtt cgccaggctc aaggcgcgca tgcccgacgg cgaggatctc
     3721 gtcgtgaccc atggcgatgc ctgcttgccg aatatcatgg tggaaaatgg ccgcttttct
     3781 ggattcatcg actgtggccg gctgggtgtg gcggaccgct atcaggacat agcgttggct
     3841 acccgtgata ttgctgaaga acttggcggc gaatgggctg accgcttcct cgtgctttac
     3901 ggtatcgccg ctcccgattc gcagcgcatc gccttctatc gccttcttga cgagttcttc
     3961 tgagcgggac tctggggttc gaaatgaccg accaagcgac gcccaacctg ccatcacgag
     4021 atttcgattc caccgccgcc ttctatgaaa ggttgggctt cggaatcgtt ttccgggacg
     4081 ccggctggat gatcctccag cgcggggatc tcatgctgga gttcttcgcc caccccaact
     4141 tgtttattgc agcttataat ggttacaaat aaagcaatag catcacaaat ttcacaaata
     4201 aagcattttt ttcactgcat tctagttgtg gtttgtccaa actcatcaat gtatcttatc
     4261 atgtctgtat accgtcgacc tctagctaga gcttggcgta atcatggtca tagctgtttc
     4321 ctgtgtgaaa ttgttatccg ctcacaattc cacacaacat acgagccgga agcataaagt
     4381 gtaaagcctg gggtgcctaa tgagtgagct aactcacatt aattgcgttg cgctcactgc
     4441 ccgctttcca gtcgggaaac ctgtcgtgcc agctgcatta atgaatcggc caacgcgcgg
     4501 ggagaggcgg tttgcgtatt gggcgctctt gcgcttcctc gctcactgac tcgctgcgct
     4561 cggtcgttcg gctgcggcga gcggtatcag ctcactcaaa ggcggtaata cggttatcca
     4621 cagaatcagg ggataacgca ggaaagaaca tgtgagcaaa aggccagcaa aaggccagga
     4681 accgtaaaaa ggccgcgttg ctggcgtttt tccataggct ccgcccccct gacgagcatc
     4741 acaaaaatcg acgctcaagt cagaggtggc gaaacccgac aggactataa agataccagg
     4801 cgtttccccc tggaagctcc ctcgtgcgct ctcctgttcc gaccctgccg cttaccggat
     4861 acctgtccgc ctttctccct tcgggaagcg tggcgctttc tcatagctca cgctgtaggt
     4921 atctcagttc ggtgtaggtc gttcgctcca agctgggctg tgtgcacgaa ccccccgttc
     4981 agcccgaccg ctgcgcctta tccggtaact atcgtcttga gtccaacccg gtaagacacg
     5041 acttatcgcc actggcagca gccactggta acaggattag cagagcgagg tatgtaggcg
     5101 gtgctacaga gttcttgaag tggtggccta actacggcta cactagaaga acagtatttg
     5161 gtatctgcgc tctgctgaag ccagttacct tcggaaaaag agttggtagc tcttgatccg
     5221 gcaaacaaac caccgctggt agcggtggtt tttttgtttg caagcagcag attacgcgca
     5281 gaaaaaaagg atctcaagaa gatcctttga tcttttctac ggggtctgac gctcagtgga
     5341 acgaaaactc acgttaaggg attttggtca tgagattatc aaaaaggatc ttcacctaga
     5401 tccttttaaa ttaaaaatga agttttaaat caatctaaag tatatatgag taaacttggt
     5461 ctgacagtta ccaatgctta atcagtgagg cacctatctc agcgatctgt ctatttcgtt
     5521 catccatagt tgcctgactc cccgtcgtgt agataactac gatacgggag ggcttaccat
     5581 ctggccccag tgctgcaatg ataccgcggg acccacgctc accggctcca gatttatcag
     5641 caataaacca gccagccgga agggccgagc gcagaagtgg tcctgcaact ttatccgcct
     5701 ccatccagtc tattaattgt tgccgggaag ctagagtaag tagttcgcca gttaatagtt
     5761 tgcgcaacgt tgttgccatt gctacaggca tcgtggtgtc acgctcgtcg tttggtatgg
     5821 cttcattcag ctccggttcc caacgatcaa ggcgagttac atgatccccc atgttgtgca
     5881 aaaaagcggt tagctccttc ggtcctccga tcgttgtcag aagtaagttg gccgcagtgt
     5941 tatcactcat ggttatggca gcactgcata attctcttac tgtcatgcca tccgtaagat
     6001 gcttttctgt gactggtgag tactcaacca agtcattctg agaatagtgt atgcggcgac
     6061 cgagttgctc ttgcccggcg tcaatacggg ataataccgc gccacatagc agaactttaa
     6121 aagtgctcat cattggaaaa cgttcttcgg ggcgaaaact ctcaaggatc ttaccactgt
     6181 tgagatccag ttcgatgtaa cccactcgtg cacccaactg atcttcagca tcttttactt
     6241 tcaccagcgt ttctgggtga gcaaaaacag gaaggcaaaa tgccgcaaaa aagggaataa
     6301 gggcgacacg gaaatgttga atactcatac tcttcctttt tcaatattat tgaagcattt
     6361 atcagggtta ttgtctcatg agcggataca tatttgaatg tatttagaaa aataaacaaa
     6421 taggggttcc gcgcacattt ccccgaaaag tgccacctga cgtcgacgga tcgggagatc
     6481 tcccgatccc ctatggtgca ctctcagtac aatctgctct gatgccgcat agttaagcca
     6541 gtatctgctc cctgcttgtg tgttggaggt cgctgagtag tgcgcgagca aaatttaagc
     6601 tacaacaagg caaggcttga ccgac
//
